>Addgene plasmid #121835 | KJ901: pMAGIC (R4-R3) NLS-(SrfI/PmeI)-NLS | addgene full sequence | sequence record 237389 | Addgene NGS Result
CTTTCCTGCGTTATCCCCTGATTCTGTGGATAACCGTATTACCGCCTTTGAGTGAGCTGATACCGCTCGC
CGCAGCCGAACGACCGAGCGCAGCGAGTCAGTGAGCGAGGAAGCGGAAGAGCGCCCAATACGCAAACCGC
CTCTCCCCGCGCGTTGGCCGATTCATTAATGCAGCTGGCACGACAGGTTTCCCGACTGGAAAGCGGGCAG
TGAGCGCAACGCAATTAATACGCGTACCGCTAGCCAGGAAGAGTTTGTAGAAACGCAAAAAGGCCATCCG
TCAGGATGGCCTTCTGCTTAGTTTGATGCCTGGCAGTTTATGGCGGGCGTCCTGCCCGCCACCCTCCGGG
CCGTTGCTTCACAACGTTCAAATCCGCTCCCGGCGGATTTGTCCTACTCAGGAGAGCGTTCACCGACAAA
CAACAGATAAAACGAAAGGCCCAGTCTTCCGACTGAGCCTTTCGTTTTATTTGATGCCTGGCAGTTCCCT
ACTCTCGCGTTAACGCTAGCATGGATGTTTTCCCAGTCACGACGTTGTAAAACGACGGCCAGTCTTAAGC
TCGGGCCCCTACAGGTCACTAATACCATCTAAGTAGTTGATTCATAGTGACTGGATATGTTGTGTTTTAC
AGTATTATGTAGTCTGTTTTTTATGCAAAATCTAATTTAATATATTGATATTTATATCATTTTACGTTTC
TCGTTCAACTTTTCTATACAAAGTTGCCACCATGGCCCCAAAGAAGAAGCGGAAGGTCGGTATCCACGGA
GTCCCAGCAGCCCGGGCGAGACCATGCTCGCGGTCTCAGTTTAAACGGCCGGCAGCCACGAAGAAGGCCG
GCCAGGCAAAAAAGAAAAAGGGATCCGCAACTTTGTATAATAAAGTTGAACGAGAAACGTAAAATGATAT
AAATATCAATATATTAAATTAGATTTTGCATAAAAAACAGACTACATAATACTGTAAAACACAACATATC
CAGTCACTATGAATCAACTACTTAGATGGTATTAGTGACCTGTACTGCAGGGCGGCCGCGATATCCCCTA
TAGTGAGTCGTATTACATGGTCATAGCTGTTTCCTGGCAGCTCTGGCCCGTGTCTCAAAATCTCTGATGT
TACATTGCACAAGATAAAAATATATCATCATGAACAATAAAACTGTCTGCTTACATAAACAGTAATACAA
GGGGTGTTATGAGCCATATTCAACGGGAAACGTCGAGGCCGCGATTAAATTCCAACATGGATGCTGATTT
ATATGGGTATAAATGGGCTCGCGATAATGTCGGGCAATCAGGTGCGACAATCTATCGCTTGTATGGGAAG
CCCGATGCGCCAGAGTTGTTTCTGAAACATGGCAAAGGTAGCGTTGCCAATGATGTTACAGATGAGATGG
TCAGACTAAACTGGCTGACGGAATTTATGCCTCTTCCGACCATCAAGCATTTTATCCGTACTCCTGATGA
TGCATGGTTACTCACCACTGCGATCCCCGGAAAAACAGCATTCCAGGTATTAGAAGAATATCCTGATTCA
GGTGAAAATATTGTTGATGCGCTGGCAGTGTTCCTGCGCCGGTTGCATTCGATTCCTGTTTGTAATTGTC
CTTTTAACAGCGATCGCGTATTTCGTCTCGCTCAGGCGCAATCACGAATGAATAACGGTTTGGTTGATGC
GAGTGATTTTGATGACGAGCGTAATGGCTGGCCTGTTGAACAAGTCTGGAAAGAAATGCATAAACTTTTG
CCATTCTCACCGGATTCAGTCGTCACTCATGGTGATTTCTCACTTGATAACCTTATTTTTGACGAGGGGA
AATTAATAGGTTGTATTGATGTTGGACGAGTCGGAATCGCAGACCGATACCAGGATCTTGCCATCCTATG
GAACTGCCTCGGTGAGTTTTCTCCTTCATTACAGAAACGGCTTTTTCAAAAATATGGTATTGATAATCCT
GATATGAATAAATTGCAGTTTCATTTGATGCTCGATGAGTTTTTCTAATCAGAATTGGTTAATTGGTTGT
AACACTGGCAGAGCATTACGCTGACTTGACGGGACGGCGCAAGCTCATGACCAAAATCCCTTAACGTGAG
TTACGCGTCGTTCCACTGAGCGTCAGACCCCGTAGAAAAGATCAAAGGATCTTCTTGAGATCCTTTTTTT
CTGCGCGTAATCTGCTGCTTGCAAACAAAAAAACCACCGCTACCAGCGGTGGTTTGTTTGCCGGATCAAG
AGCTACCAACTCTTTTTCCGAAGGTAACTGGCTTCAGCAGAGCGCAGATACCAAATACTGTTCTTCTAGT
GTAGCCGTAGTTAGGCCACCACTTCAAGAACTCTGTAGCACCGCCTACATACCTCGCTCTGCTAATCCTG
TTACCAGTGGCTGCTGCCAGTGGCGATAAGTCGTGTCTTACCGGGTTGGACTCAAGACGATAGTTACCGG
ATAAGGCGCAGCGGTCGGGCTGAACGGGGGGTTCGTGCACACAGCCCAGCTTGGAGCGAACGACCTACAC
CGAACTGAGATACCTACAGCGTGAGCTATGAGAAAGCGCCACGCTTCCCGAAGGGAGAAAGGCGGACAGG
TATCCGGTAAGCGGCAGGGTCGGAACAGGAGAGCGCACGAGGGAGCTTCCAGGGGGAAACGCCTGGTATC
TTTATAGTCCTGTCGGGTTTCGCCACCTCTGACTTGAGCGTCGATTTTTGTGATGCTCGTCAGGGGGGCG
GAGCCTATGGAAAAACGCCAGCAACGCGGCCTTTTTACGGTTCCTGGCCTTTTGCTGGCCTTTTGCTCAC
ATGTT
Features (pLannotate 1.2.2; 11 found; start..end, strand, type, name):
    121..213     +  CDS            lacI (fragment): lac repressor; lacI; The lac repressor binds to the lac operator to inhibit transcription in E. coli. This inhibition can be relieved by adding lactose or isopropyl-β-D-thiogalactopyranoside (IPTG).
    268..295     -  terminator     rrnB T2 terminator: transcription terminator T2 from the E. coli rrnB gene
    427..470     +  terminator     rrnB T1 terminator: Escherichia coli rrnB; transcription terminator T1 from the E. coli rrnB gene
    517..553     -  CDS            lacZα (fragment): LacZα fragment of β-galactosidase; lacZ fragment
    603..722     -  protein_bind   attR1: mutant version of attR; recombination site for the Gateway® LR reaction LR Clonase™
    706..726     -  protein_bind   attB4: mutant version of attB; core recombination site for the Gateway® BP reaction BP Clonase™
    817..860     +  CDS            nucleoplasmin NLS (fragment): bipartite nuclear localization signal from nucleoplasmin
    868..991     +  protein_bind   attR3: mutant version of attR; recombination site for the Gateway® LR reaction LR Clonase™
   1047..1065    -  promoter       T7 promoter: promoter for bacteriophage T7 RNA polymerase
   1199..2008    +  CDS            KanR: aminoglycoside phosphotransferase; aph(3')-Ia; confers resistance to kanamycin in bacteria or G418 (Geneticin®) in eukaryotes
   2155..2743    +  rep_origin     ori: high-copy-number ColE1/pMB1/pBR322/pUC origin of replication
