[The description below was written by a language model from this plasmid's Addgene catalogue record and pLannotate feature annotations shown in this document.]
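Description:
KJ901: pMAGIC (R4-R3) NLS-(SrfI/PmeI)-NLS is a small Gateway entry plasmid (about 2.8 kb) built on the Invitrogen pDONR221 P4r-P3r backbone and catalogued as an empty backbone for the pMAGIC modular cloning system. It is maintained in standard E. coli cloning strains at high copy from a ColE1/pUC-type origin and selected with kanamycin through an aminoglycoside phosphotransferase (KanR) gene. Other annotated backbone elements are typical of the pDONR series: rrnB T1 and T2 transcription terminators upstream of the cloning region, which insulate it from read-through transcription, a T7 promoter, and short lacI and lacZα remnants. M13 forward and reverse priming sites are listed for sequencing the insert.

The payload is a 141 bp synthetic scaffold described as two nuclear localization signals separated by unique SrfI and PmeI restriction sites. It sits between the Gateway recombination sites that define the R4-R3 position. The automated annotation labels the left site attR1 with an overlapping attB4 core, which most likely reflects an attR4 site, and labels the right site attR3. It detects only one NLS, a fragment of the bipartite nucleoplasmin signal. The identity of the second NLS is not stated in the record. No promoter for eukaryotic expression is present, because the scaffold is intended to be combined with other modules by multisite LR recombination.

The design lets users insert a dCas9 variant between SrfI and PmeI so that it is flanked by NLSs, creating an entry clone for dCas9-based epigenome editing assemblies. Alternatively, the depositor notes that the whole 2xNLS NcoI/BamHI fragment can be replaced with a gene of interest for use with the related pMVP components.
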