Addgene plasmid #121835: KJ901: pMAGIC (R4-R3) NLS-(SrfI/PmeI)-NLS
Purpose: (Empty Backbone) pMAGIC R4-R3 entry plasmid, contains 2x NLS scaffold enabling addition of dCas9 mutants into pMAGIC. dCas9 can be inserted via unique SrfI/PmeI restriction sites
Depositing lab: Christopher Newgard. Depositing organization: Duke University. Publication: Creation of versatile cloning platforms for transgene expression and dCas9-based epigenome editing. Haldeman JM, Conway AE, Arlotto ME, Slentz DH, Muoio DM, Becker TC, Newgard CB. Nucleic Acids Res. 2018 Dec 27. pii: 5264291. doi: 10.1093/nar/gky1286. PubMed 30590691.
Backbone
  Vector backbone: pDONR221 P4r-P3r
  Backbone manufacturer: Invitrogen
  Backbone size (bp): 2664
  Vector type: Synthetic Biology ; pMAGIC Gateway Entry Plasmid
Growth in bacteria
  Bacterial resistance: Kanamycin, 50 μg/mL
  Growth temperature: 37°C
  Growth strain: DH5alpha
  Copy number: High Copy
Gene/Insert
  Gene/Insert name: 2x NLS (open)
  Species: Synthetic
  Insert size (bp): 141
  Cloning method: Gateway Cloning
  Sequencing primers: 5′ M13F; 3′ M13R
Terms and licenses: Academic/Nonprofit Terms; Industry Terms: Not Available to Industry
Depositor comments: SrfI/PmeI fragment can be replaced with dCas9 variant. NcoI/BamHI fragment (2xNLS) can be replaced with a gene of interest for use with pMVP components.
How to cite: KJ901: pMAGIC (R4-R3) NLS-(SrfI/PmeI)-NLS was a gift from Christopher Newgard (Addgene plasmid # 121835 ; http://n2t.net/addgene:121835 ; RRID:Addgene_121835)
